>Addgene plasmid #13442 | PGKneobpA | depositor full sequence | sequence record 7628 | Author sequence
GTGGCACTTTTCGGGGAAATGTGCGCGGAACCCCTATTTGTTTATTTTTCTAAATACATTCAAATATGTA
TCCGCTCATGAGACAATAACCCTGATAAATGCTTCAATAATATTGAAAAAGGAAGAGTATGAGTATTCAA
CATTTCCGTGTCGCCCTTATTCCCTTTTTTGCGGCATTTTGCCTTCCTGTTTTTGCTCACCCAGAAACGC
TGGTGAAAGTAAAAGATGCTGAAGATCAGTTGGGTGCACGAGTGGGTTACATCGAACTGGATCTCAACAG
CGGTAAGATCCTTGAGAGTTTTCGCCCCGAAGAACGTTTTCCAATGATGAGCACTTTTAAAGTTCTGCTA
TGTGGCGCGGTATTATCCCGTATTGACGCCGGGCAAGAGCAACTCGGTCGCCGCATACACTATTCTCAGA
ATGACTTGGTTGAGTACTCACCAGTCACAGAAAAGCATCTTACGGATGGCATGACAGTAAGAGAATTATG
CAGTGCTGCCATAACCATGAGTGATAACACTGCGGCCAACTTACTTCTGACAACGATCGGAGGACCGAAG
GAGCTAACCGCTTTTTTGCACAACATGGGGGATCATGTAACTCGCCTTGATCGTTGGGAACCGGAGCTGA
ATGAAGCCATACCAAACGACGAGCGTGACACCACGATGCCTGTAGCAATGGCAACAACGTTGCGCAAACT
ATTAACTGGCGAACTACTTACTCTAGCTTCCCGGCAACAATTAATAGACTGGATGGAGGCGGATAAAGTT
GCAGGACCACTTCTGCGCTCGGCCCTTCCGGCTGGCTGGTTTATTGCTGATAAATCTGGAGCCGGTGAGC
GTGGGTCTCGCGGTATCATTGCAGCACTGGGGCCAGATGGTAAGCCCTCCCGTATCGTAGTTATCTACAC
GACGGGGAGTCAGGCAACTATGGATGAACGAAATAGACAGATCGCTGAGATAGGTGCCTCACTGATTAAG
CATTGGTAACTGTCAGACCAAGTTTACTCATATATACTTTAGATTGATTTAAAACTTCATTTTTAATTTA
AAAGGATCTAGGTGAAGATCCTTTTTGATAATCTCATGACCAAAATCCCTTAACGTGAGTTTTCGTTCCA
CTGAGCGTCAGACCCCGTAGAAAAGATCAAAGGATCTTCTTGAGATCCTTTTTTTCTGCGCGTAATCTGC
TGCTTGCAAACAAAAAAACCACCGCTACCAGCGGTGGTTTGTTTGCCGGATCAAGAGCTACCAACTCTTT
TTCCGAAGGTAACTGGCTTCAGCAGAGCGCAGATACCAAATACTGTCCTTCTAGTGTAGCCGTAGTTAGG
CCACCACTTCAAGAACTCTGTAGCACCGCCTACATACCTCGCTCTGCTAATCCTGTTACCAGTGGCTGCT
GCCAGTGGCGATAAGTCGTGTCTTACCGGGTTGGACTCAAGACGATAGTTACCGGATAAGGCGCAGCGGT
CGGGCTGAACGGGGGGTTCGTGCACACAGCCCAGCTTGGAGCGAACGACCTACACCGAACTGAGATACCT
ACAGCGTGAGCTATGAGAAAGCGCCACGCTTCCCGAAGGGAGAAAGGCGGACAGGTATCCGGTAAGCGGC
AGGGTCGGAACAGGAGAGCGCACGAGGGAGCTTCCAGGGGGAAACGCCTGGTATCTTTATAGTCCTGTCG
GGTTTCGCCACCTCTGACTTGAGCGTCGATTTTTGTGATGCTCGTCAGGGGGGCGGAGCCTATGGAAAAA
CGCCAGCAACGCGGCCTTTTTACGGTTCCTGGCCTTTTGCTGGCCTTTTGCTCACATGTTCTTTCCTGCG
TTATCCCCTGATTCTGTGGATAACCGTATTACCGCCTTTGAGTGAGCTGATACCGCTCGCCGCAGCCGAA
CGACCGAGCGCAGCGAGTCAGTGAGCGAGGAAGCGGAAGAGCGCCCAATACGCAAACCGCCTCTCCCCGC
GCGTTGGCCGATTCATTAATGCAGCTGGCACGACAGGTTTCCCGACTGGAAAGCGGGCAGTGAGCGCAAC
GCAATTAATGTGAGTTAGCTCACTCATTAGGCACCCCAGGCTTTACACTTTATGCTTCCGGCTCGTATGT
TGTGTGGAATTGTGAGCGGATAACAATTTCACACAGGAAACAGCTATGACCATGATTACGCCAAGCGCGC
AATTAACCCTCACTAAAGGGAACAAAAGCTGGTACCGGGCCCCCCCTCGAGGTCGACGGTATCGATAAGC
TTGATATCGAATTCTACCGGGTAGGGGAGGCGCTTTTCCCAAGGCAGTCTGGAGCATGCGCTTTAGCAGC
CCCGCTGGGCACTTGGCGCTACACAAGTGGCCTCTGGCCTCGCACACATTCCACATCCACCGGTAGGCGC
CAACCGGCTCCGTTCTTTGGTGGCCCCTTCGCGCCACCTTCTACTCCTCCCCTAGTCAGGAAGTTCCCCC
CCGCCCCGCAGCTCGCGTCGTGCAGGACGTGACAAATGGAAGTAGCACGTCTCACTAGTCTCGTGCAGAT
GGACAGCACCGCTGAGCAATGGAAGCGGGTAGGCCTTTGGGGCAGCGGCCAATAGCAGCTTTGCTCCTTC
GCTTTCTGGGCTCAGAGGCTGGGAAGGGGTGGGTCCGGGGGCGGGCTCAGGGGCGGGCTCAGGGGCGGGG
CGGGCGCCCGAAGGTCCTCCGGAGGCCCGGCATTCTGCACGCTTCAAAAGCGCACGTCTGCCGCGCTGTT
CTCCTCTTCCTCATCTCCGGGCCTTTCGACCTGCAGCCAATATGGGATCGGCCATTGAACAAGATGGATT
GCACGCAGGTTCTCCGGCCGCTTGGGTGGAGAGGCTATTCGGCTATGACTGGGCACAACAGACAATCGGC
TGCTCTGATGCCGCCGTGTTCCGGCTGTCAGCGCAGGGGCGCCCGGTTCTTTTTGTCAAGACCGACCTGT
CCGGTGCCCTGAATGAACTGCAGGACGAGGCAGCGCGGCTATCGTGGCTGGCCACGACGGGCGTTCCTTG
CGCAGCTGTGCTCGACGTTGTCACTGAAGCGGGAAGGGACTGGCTGCTATTGGGCGAAGTGCCGGGGCAG
GATCTCCTGTCATCTCACCTTGCTCCTGCCGAGAAAGTATCCATCATGGCTGATGCAATGCGGCGGCTGC
ATACGCTTGATCCGGCTACCTGCCCATTCGACCACCAAGCGAAACATCGCATCGAGCGAGCACGTACTCG
GATGGAAGCCGGTCTTGTCGATCAGGATGATCTGGACGAAGAGCATCAGGGGCTCGCGCCAGCCGAACTG
TTCGCCAGGCTCAAGGCGCGCATGCCCGACGGCGATGATCTCGTCGTGACCCATGGCGATGCCTGCTTGC
CGAATATCATGGTGGAAAATGGCCGCTTTTCTGGATTCATCGACTGTGGCCGGCTGGGTGTGGCGGACCG
CTATCAGGACATAGCGTTGGCTACCCGTGATATTGCTGAAGAGCTTGGCGGCGAATGGGCTGACCGCTTC
CTCGTGCTTTACGGTATCGCCGCTCCCGATTCGCAGCGCATCGCCTTCTATCGCCTTCTTGACGAGTTCT
TCTGAGGGGATCAATTCTCTAGAGCTCGCTGATCAGCCTCGACTGTGCCTTCTAGTTGCCAGCCATCTGT
TGTTTGCCCCTCCCCCGTGCCTTCCTTGACCCTGGAAGGTGCCACTCCCACTGTCCTTTCCTAATAAAAT
GAGGAAATTGCATCGCATTGTCTGAGTAGGTGTCATTCTATTCTGGGGGGTGGGGTGGGGCAGGACAGCA
AGGGGGAGGATTGGGAAGACAATAGCAGGCATGCTGGGGATGCGGTGGGCTCTATGGCTTCTGAGGCGGA
AAGAACCAGCTGGGGCTCGAGATCCACTAGTTCTAGCCTCGAGGCTAGAGCGGCCGCCACCGCGGTGGAG
CTCCAATTCGCCCTATAGTGAGTCGTATTACGCGCGCTCACTGGCCGTCGTTTTACAACGTCGTGACTGG
GAAAACCCTGGCGTTACCCAACTTAATCGCCTTGCAGCACATCCCCCTTTCGCCAGCTGGCGTAATAGCG
AAGAGGCCCGCACCGATCGCCCTTCCCAACAGTTGCGCAGCCTGAATGGCGAATGGAAATTGTAAGCGTT
AATATTTTGTTAAAATTCGCGTTAAATTTTTGTTAAATCAGCTCATTTTTTAACCAATAGGCCGAAATCG
GCAAAATCCCTTATAAATCAAAAGAATAGACCGAGATAGGGT
[37 nt withheld, positions 4243-4279]
AAAGAACGTGGACTCCAACGTCAAAGG
[49 nt withheld, positions 4307-4355]
T
[91 nt withheld, positions 4357-4447]
G
[124 nt withheld, positions 4449-4572]
CAG
Features (pLannotate 1.2.2; 17 found; start..end, strand, type, name):
     24..128     +  promoter       AmpR promoter: bla
    129..989     +  CDS            AmpR: β-lactamase; bla; confers resistance to ampicillin, carbenicillin, and related antibiotics
   1160..1748    +  rep_origin     ori: high-copy-number ColE1/pMB1/pBR322/pUC origin of replication
   1931..2023    +  CDS            lacI (fragment): lac repressor; lacI; The lac repressor binds to the lac operator to inhibit transcription in E. coli. This inhibition can be relieved by adding lactose or isopropyl-β-D-thiogalactopyranoside (IPTG).
   2036..2057    +  protein_bind   CAP binding site: CAP binding activates transcription in the presence of cAMP. E. coli catabolite activator protein
   2072..2102    +  promoter       lac promoter: promoter for the E. coli lac operon
   2110..2126    +  protein_bind   lac operator: The lac repressor binds to the lac operator to inhibit transcription in E. coli. This inhibition can be relieved by adding lactose or isopropyl-β-D-thiogalactopyranoside (IPTG). lac repressor encoded by lacI
   2171..2189    +  promoter       T3 promoter: promoter for bacteriophage T3 RNA polymerase
   2201..2254    -  misc_feature   MCS (fragment): pBluescript multiple cloning site
   2259..2758    +  promoter       PGK promoter: mouse phosphoglycerate kinase 1 promoter
   2772..3575    +  CDS            NeoR/KanR: aminoglycoside phosphotransferase from Tn5; aph(3')-II (or nptII); confers resistance to neomycin, kanamycin, and G418 (Geneticin®)
   3613..3837    +  polyA_signal   bGH poly(A) signal: bovine growth hormone polyadenylation signal
   3841..3862    +  promoter       SV40 promoter (fragment): SV40 enhancer and early promoter
   3895..3923    -  misc_feature   MCS (fragment): pBluescript multiple cloning site
   3932..3950    -  promoter       T7 promoter: promoter for bacteriophage T7 RNA polymerase
   3958..4113    +  CDS            lacZα (fragment): LacZα fragment of β-galactosidase; lacZ fragment
   4144..4572    -  rep_origin     f1 ori (sequence partly withheld): f1 bacteriophage origin of replication; arrow indicates direction of (+) strand synthesis
