[The description below was written by a language model from this plasmid's Addgene catalogue record and pLannotate feature annotations shown in this document.]
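Description:
PGKneobpA is a small mammalian selection-cassette plasmid of about 4.6 kb. The catalogue does not name its backbone, but the feature table points to a pBluescript-type cloning vector: it has fragments of the pBluescript multiple cloning site, flanking T3 and T7 phage promoters, lac promoter/operator elements with a lacZα remnant, and an f1 phage origin for single-stranded DNA production. In E. coli it replicates from a high-copy ColE1/pUC-type origin and is selected with ampicillin through the bla β-lactamase gene.

The roughly 1.7 kb insert sits between the two polylinker fragments and forms a compact, self-contained drug-resistance unit. The mouse phosphoglycerate kinase 1 (PGK) promoter drives the Tn5 aminoglycoside phosphotransferase gene (neo), and the transcript is terminated by the bovine growth hormone polyadenylation signal (bpA). The PGK promoter comes from a housekeeping gene and is broadly active in mammalian cells, so cells that take up and express the cassette become resistant to G418. A very short match to the SV40 promoter is annotated just downstream of the poly(A) signal. It is only a fragment and is unlikely to be functional.

The plasmid carries no other gene of interest or reporter. The retained restriction sites on either side allow the PGK-neo-bpA unit to be excised and moved into other constructs. The associated publication concerns promoter behaviour in retroviral vectors introduced into fibroblasts and embryonic stem cells, which suggests the cassette serves as a positive selection marker in those cell types. The record does not otherwise specify applications.
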