Addgene plasmid #13442: PGKneobpA
Depositing lab: Philippe Soriano. Depositing organization: Fred Hutchinson Cancer Center. Publication: Promoter interactions in retrovirus vectors introduced into fibroblasts and embryonic stem cells. Soriano P, Friedrich G, Lawinger P. J Virol. 1991 May . 65(5):2314-9. PubMed 2016762.
Backbone
  Vector backbone: na
  Backbone size w/o insert (bp): 2900
  Vector type: Mammalian Expression
  Selectable markers: Neomycin (select with G418)
Growth in bacteria
  Bacterial resistance: Ampicillin, 100 μg/mL
  Growth temperature: 37°C
  Growth strain: DH5alpha
  Copy number: High Copy
Gene/Insert
  Gene/Insert name: PGKneobpA (alt name: neo)
  Insert size (bp): 1700
  Cloning method: Restriction Enzyme; 5′ cloning site See map (not destroyed); 3′ cloning site See map (not destroyed)
  Sequencing primers: 5′ na
Terms and licenses: Academic/Nonprofit Terms; Industry Terms: Not Available to Industry
Depositor comments: This vector contains: phosphoglycerate kinase I (PGK) promoter, neomycin resistance gene (neo), bovine growth hormone polyadenylation site (bpA).
How to cite: PGKneobpA was a gift from Philippe Soriano (Addgene plasmid # 13442 ; http://n2t.net/addgene:13442 ; RRID:Addgene_13442)
