>Addgene plasmid #13442 | PGKneobpA | addgene partial sequence | sequence record 19819 | mPGK-F 5'-cattctgcacgcttcaaaag-3'
GGGCCTTTCGACCTGCAGCCAATATGGGATCGGCCATTGAACAAGATGGATTGCACGCAGGTTCTCCGGC
CGCTTGGGTGGAGAGGCTATTCGGCTATGACTGGGCACAACAGACAATCGGCTGCTCTGATGCCGCCGTG
TTCCGGCTGTCAGCGCAGGGGCGCCCGGTTCTTTTTGTCAAGACCGACCTGTCCGGTGCCCTGAATGAAC
TGCAGGACGAGGCAGCGCGGCTATCGTGGCTGGCCACGACGGGCGTTCCTTGCGCAGCTGTGCTCGACGT
TGTCACTGAAGCGGGAAGGGACTGGCTGCTATTGGGCGAAGTGCCGGGGCAGGATCTCCTGTCATCTCAC
CTTGCTCCTGCCGAGAAAGTATCCATCATGGCTGATGCAATGCGGCGGCTGCATACGCTTGATCCGGCTA
CCTGCCCATTCGACCACCAAGCGAAACATCGCATCGAGCGAGCACGTACTCGGATGGAAGCCGGTCTTGT
CGATCAGGATGATCTGGACGAAGAGCATCAGGGGCTCGCGCCAGCCGAACTGTTCGCCAGGCTCAAGGCG
CGCATGCCCGACGGCGATGATCTCGTCGTGACCCATGGCGATGCCTGCTTGCCGAATATCATGGTGGAAA
ATGGCCGCTTTTCTGGATTCATCGACTGTGGCCGGCTGGGTGTGGCGGACCGCTATCAGGACATAGCGTT
GGCTACCCGTGATATTGCTGAAGAGCTTGGCGGCGAATGGGCTGACCGCTTCCTCGTGCTTTACGGTATC
GCCGCTCCCGATTCGCAGCGCATCGCCTTCTATCGCCTTCTTGACGAGTTCTTCTG
